Addgene plasmid #210528: pGGA-pCLV3
Purpose: Cloning A. thaliana CLV3 promoter as GreenGate module A
Depositing lab: Ortrun Mittelsten Scheid. Depositing organization: Gregor Mendel Institute of Molecular Plant Biology. Publication: A versatile CRISPR-based system for lineage tracing in living plants. Dona M, Bradamante G, Bogojevic Z, Gutzat R, Streubel S, Mosiolek M, Dolan L, Mittelsten Scheid O. Plant J. 2023 Jul 5. doi: 10.1111/tpj.16378. PubMed 37403571.
Backbone
  Vector backbone: pMiniT
  Backbone manufacturer: Promega
  Vector type: Synthetic Biology ; Golden Gate compatible cloning vector
Growth in bacteria
  Bacterial resistance: Ampicillin, 100 μg/mL
  Growth temperature: 37°C
  Growth strain: DH5alpha
  Copy number: High Copy
Gene/Insert
  Gene/Insert name: pCLV3
  Species: A. thaliana (mustard weed)
  Entrez Gene: CLV3 (a.k.a. AT2G27250, AtCLV3, CLAVATA3, F12K2.17, F12K2_17)
  Cloning method: Unknown
Terms and licenses: Academic/Nonprofit Terms; Industry Terms: Not Available to Industry
How to cite: pGGA-pCLV3 was a gift from Ortrun Mittelsten Scheid (Addgene plasmid # 210528 ; http://n2t.net/addgene:210528 ; RRID:Addgene_210528)
