[The description below was written by a language model from this plasmid's Addgene catalogue record and pLannotate feature annotations shown in this document.]
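Description:
pGGA-pCLV3 is a GreenGate entry plasmid that carries the promoter of the Arabidopsis thaliana CLAVATA3 (CLV3, AT2G27250) gene as a module A part, the position reserved for promoters in the GreenGate Golden Gate assembly scheme. The record lists the backbone as pMiniT and classes it as a Golden Gate compatible synthetic biology cloning vector. It is propagated in E. coli as a high-copy plasmid through a ColE1/pUC-type origin and is selected with ampicillin via the bla β-lactamase gene and its native promoter. The sequenced plasmid is 6,570 nt.

The annotated feature table covers only backbone elements. These are the resistance cassette, the origin, a lac regulatory block (CAP binding site, lac promoter and operator, plus a short lacI fragment), SP6 and T7 phage promoters, a lacZα fragment, and remnants of the pBR322 bom and rop regions. The stretch of nearly 4 kb between the SP6 and T7 promoters is unannotated and is presumably where the CLV3 promoter fragment sits. The table does not mark the promoter, its exact length, or the type IIS restriction sites and overhangs that define it as an A module, and the cloning method is recorded as unknown.

The plasmid itself is not an expression construct. It supplies a promoter part to be combined in a one-pot assembly with the other GreenGate modules (tags, coding sequence, terminator, plant selection marker) in a plant transformation destination vector. CLV3 is known for expression in shoot apical meristem stem cells, so the module would serve to confine a transgene to that domain. The associated work describes a CRISPR-based lineage tracing system for living plants, although the record does not state which assemblies used this part.
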