Features (pLannotate 1.2.2; 12 found; start..end, strand, type, name):
     96..200     +  promoter       AmpR promoter: bla
    201..1061    +  CDS            AmpR: β-lactamase; bla; confers resistance to ampicillin, carbenicillin, and related antibiotics
   1232..1820    +  rep_origin     ori: high-copy-number ColE1/pMB1/pBR322/pUC origin of replication
   2003..2095    +  CDS            lacI (fragment): lac repressor; lacI; The lac repressor binds to the lac operator to inhibit transcription in E. coli. This inhibition can be relieved by adding lactose or isopropyl-β-D-thiogalactopyranoside (IPTG).
   2108..2129    +  protein_bind   CAP binding site: CAP binding activates transcription in the presence of cAMP. E. coli catabolite activator protein
   2144..2174    +  promoter       lac promoter: promoter for the E. coli lac operon
   2182..2198    +  protein_bind   lac operator: The lac repressor binds to the lac operator to inhibit transcription in E. coli. This inhibition can be relieved by adding lactose or isopropyl-β-D-thiogalactopyranoside (IPTG). lac repressor encoded by lacI
   2212..2230    +  promoter       SP6 promoter: promoter for bacteriophage SP6 RNA polymerase
   6157..6175    -  promoter       T7 promoter: promoter for bacteriophage T7 RNA polymerase
   6177..6329    +  CDS            lacZα (fragment): LacZα fragment of β-galactosidase; lacZ fragment
   6335..6434    -  misc_feature   bom (fragment): basis of mobility region from pBR322
   6536..1       -  CDS            rop (fragment) (across the origin): Rop protein, which maintains plasmids at low copy number; rop
>Addgene plasmid #210528 | pGGA-pCLV3 | addgene full sequence | sequence record 426176 | Addgene NGS Result
GACGAAAGGGCCTCGTGATACGCCTATTTTTATAGGTTAATGTCATGATAATAATGGTTTCTTAGACGTC
AGGTGGCACTTTTCGGGGAAATGTGCGCGGAACCCCTATTTGTTTATTTTTCTAAATACATTCAAATATG
TATCCGCTCATGAGACAATAACCCTGATAAATGCTTCAATAATATTGAAAAAGGAAGAGTATGAGTATTC
AACATTTCCGTGTCGCCCTTATTCCCTTTTTTGCGGCATTTTGCCTTCCTGTTTTTGCTCACCCAGAAAC
GCTGGTGAAAGTAAAAGATGCTGAAGATCAGTTGGGTGCACGAGTGGGTTACATCGAACTGGATCTCAAC
AGCGGTAAGATCCTTGAGAGTTTTCGCCCCGAAGAACGTTTTCCAATGATGAGCACTTTTAAAGTTCTGC
TATGTGGCGCGGTATTATCCCGTATTGACGCCGGGCAAGAGCAACTCGGTCGCCGCATACACTATTCTCA
GAATGACTTGGTTGAGTACTCACCAGTCACAGAAAAGCATCTTACGGATGGCATGACAGTAAGAGAATTA
TGCAGTGCTGCCATAACCATGAGTGATAACACTGCGGCCAACTTACTTCTGACAACGATCGGAGGACCGA
AGGAGCTAACCGCTTTTTTGCACAACATGGGGGATCATGTAACTCGCCTTGATCGTTGGGAACCGGAGCT
GAATGAAGCCATACCAAACGACGAGCGTGACACCACGATGCCTGTAGCAATGGCAACAACGTTGCGCAAA
CTATTAACTGGCGAACTACTTACTCTAGCTTCCCGGCAACAATTAATAGACTGGATGGAGGCGGATAAAG
TTGCAGGACCACTTCTGCGCTCGGCCCTTCCGGCTGGCTGGTTTATTGCTGATAAATCTGGAGCCGGTGA
GCGTGGCTCTCGAGGTATCATTGCAGCACTGGGGCCAGATGGTAAGCCCTCCCGTATCGTAGTTATCTAC
ACGACGGGGAGTCAGGCAACTATGGATGAACGAAATAGACAGATCGCTGAGATAGGTGCCTCACTGATTA
AGCATTGGTAACTGTCAGACCAAGTTTACTCATATATACTTTAGATTGATTTAAAACTTCATTTTTAATT
TAAAAGGATCTAGGTGAAGATCCTTTTTGATAATCTCATGACCAAAATCCCTTAACGTGAGTTTTCGTTC
CACTGAGCGTCAGACCCCGTAGAAAAGATCAAAGGATCTTCTTGAGATCCTTTTTTTCTGCGCGTAATCT
GCTGCTTGCAAACAAAAAAACCACCGCTACCAGCGGTGGTTTGTTTGCCGGATCAAGAGCTACCAACTCT
TTTTCCGAAGGTAACTGGCTTCAGCAGAGCGCAGATACCAAATACTGTTCTTCTAGTGTAGCCGTAGTTA
GGCCACCACTTCAAGAACTCTGTAGCACCGCCTACATACCTCGCTCTGCTAATCCTGTTACCAGTGGCTG
CTGCCAGTGGCGATAAGTCGTGTCTTACCGGGTTGGACTCAAGACGATAGTTACCGGATAAGGCGCAGCG
GTCGGGCTGAACGGGGGGTTCGTGCACACAGCCCAGCTTGGAGCGAACGACCTACACCGAACTGAGATAC
CTACAGCGTGAGCTATGAGAAAGCGCCACGCTTCCCGAAGGGAGAAAGGCGGACAGGTATCCGGTAAGCG
GCAGGGTCGGAACAGGAGAGCGCACGAGGGAGCTTCCAGGGGGAAACGCCTGGTATCTTTATAGTCCTGT
CGGGTTTCGCCACCTCTGACTTGAGCGTCGATTTTTGTGATGCTCGTCAGGGGGGCGGAGCCTATGGAAA
AACGCCAGCAACGCGGCCTTTTTACGGTTCCTGGCCTTTTGCTGGCCTTTTGCTCACATGTTCTTTCCTG
CGTTATCCCCTGATTCTGTGGATAACCGTATTACCGCCTTTGAGTGAGCTGATACCGCTCGCCGCAGCCG
AACGACCGAGCGCAGCGAGTCAGTGAGCGAGGAAGCGGAAGAGCGCCCAATACGCAAACCGCCTCTCCCC
GCGCGTTGGCCGATTCATTAATGCAGCTGGCACGACAGGTTTCCCGACTGGAAAGCGGGCAGTGAGCGCA
ACGCAATTAATGTGAGTTAGCTCACTCATTAGGCACCCCAGGCTTTACACTTTATGCTTCCGGCTCGTAT
GTTGTGTGGAATTGTGAGCGGATAACAATTTCACACGAGCTATTTAGGTGACACTATAGAAGTGAAGCTT
GGTCTCAACCTCGCGGTTTGTGTAAATGGTATTATTATCAAGATATTCTAGGCGTGGACATAATAAATCG
AACCGAAAGAATCGAATTGGAACCAAAGTAAAAAGAACCGAACTCGAATCCGAACCAAAATAGTAAAATA
CTCGAATGGATCTAAATTGTAGAATTATAATAATTAGAATCGAACTAAACCGAACCAAAATATTTCAGGT
ATCCGAAAAAATCCAAAATATACTCTTAAAAATAATATTAAAATATTAAAATATCCGAAAAATATTCGAA
AATATCCGAAATAAAATATCCTAATGGATTCTAAACTTTAAAACCGGAACCGAACATAGCAAAATTGTTT
TGGTTCCTACAAAGCTCCTAAACTCGAGAACCGAAAGAATCGGAACCAAACTAGAACCGAACTGGAACCG
AATCGAATACCCGAACGCCCATTCATAGCTTATTAAGGCGGTAAGGCTACATGAATGTATGTTGTTTTTT
AATTTAGTTTTTGGATTTGAGATTTTAGTTTTAGATGTTGCTATTAGAACCAACCCAAAAAAAAGTAGAT
TCACTAAATTATAAGAGAACTAAAAATTGAAGACCTTGAATGTTTGTAGTTTTTAAAATGGTTTTCGTTT
TTCTGTTTTTGGTCTTTAGAGTAAATTTTAGTTTCTTCAGAAATTGAATCGATTGTCACCAAAAGATTAA
TTGAATAGTATGTGGGCTCACTATACTGACCACGCGAATCTAGTGAAGGCACACTGCTACTTTGAAGATG
GTTATCAAAGCATCACCCTAATGCACCCTAATGCTGCAATTCCACACTAGTGCGTGCTTAATCCAACCGT
AGATTTTCAAAGTTTTAAATTGCTTTTTTAGCTTAATTTTTCTAATATATGCTTGCTCTTTTTAGGATGC
CACATGAAGTTGATCTATGGTGAGGGTGGCGATTAAACTTCTCATAAGGAGAAGTAAGGAAAATAAACTC
AGCTAAAATCTTATACTATCATACAAATTTTAGATTTCAAATAAAATATTTAAGTAGATTAGTTTGAGAA
GAAAGTCAAATGGCTTATTTATAAGAACAAAAAAAATAGCTCGAAAAAATGATTAAATTTTTGCTTTGAA
TTGTGACGCTTGCTCCATCATATGTTTGTTAGCTCATTGCATTTGGCTATGCATTGATAAAAGTTCATGA
AGATGTGAGATACTAAATTCTCGCTCGGTAATACATAAGCTTCAACTCTAGCTAGGGTTCGTTTACCATA
CAATTATGATAATCCTTCATTGGTATATCTTTTTCTTTTATTTACTTTTTTCATCCACAAACTACATTAA
CACTCTATATTCTCCTCCAAATATCAAAACTATTGATGCCAGTTTTTTCGAACACACTCATATGTTAGGT
GCTTCAGTTTTAAAGTTTCTAATAACAAAACTCTTAGATGTGCATGTACATGTGGGAGAAATGAAAGTGT
GCAAGTAATGGTGCTCATTATTGACGTGAAACTTGTCCTTAAATTTCAAAGAATTCTACGATTTTTTTTT
GTATTTGTTGATCAATAAGATTTTTTTGGTTCCAACTCTATAAAATTCATTTACTATTACACTCGCATAA
ATTACGATGATATTATGAAATGTATTAAGACTCTAACAGTTTAACAGTTAACGACAAAAATATCTACTAT
TGTAAATTTAAATCTTTCTTTCCAACTAAATTGCATATTTTCGGTTCCGGTATAATGAAGGCCTAAAATC
ATAAGCTATATTAATCACATGGAAGAATTAAATAAAGAAACCTGATCGATATGGCAGTAGAAAGAAGTCA
AAAGATTTGGATTTTGGATTGCAACTTTTTTCTTATTGGTTTATATAATTAACAAACTAGTTGATATATA
TTATATGCTGCAGAATCTTACCTCCTTTTTTACATAGTTTACACTTTTTGTGTGCAGCTCTCAACTCAAG
TAGGTTAATTAGACATATAACCAATGAACGTAATAATATTTAAAACTTAGAATTGACCTTTATGAATTCA
TCAATCAGTCTCTTGTCGCTTAACGTTACACTCGTCTTTTCTGGTTACTACTCTCTTCCCTCTCATTGCA
TTTTCCAGGCTGTTTCATCTTTCTTTGACATCACTGTATCGGTAACGATTCGACGACATCAATAAATATA
TTGTTGGCCAACGAAAAATAGACATGAGTAATAATTTAATATAATACTTACCAGTAAGTTTACAATAATT
TTGATTGTCTTCTGATCTAATAAATTGTTGGCCAAAAAAAGACCTAATAAATTCGTGGACTTGGAGTTGA
TGCAGATCTTTAGCAGTATGGTGGTGTTGAATTCAATCTTTTTGGTCCGAATGTCTTTAAAATTGTTCTT
GATATTCATATCCATAAAATTAATCGAATTCCGGATTATCCATAATAAAAACAAAACTAGATACATTTTC
TAAGTACATTAACACATAAGAATATCATTTTTGTACTACCAAAAAAAAAGTAAAAACTTATGTCCATGGT
ATTATTATAATTGGTGGTAAATCAGTAAATTAGTTGTTAGCAAAAAAATAAAATTTAGTTAAAAAGTAGT
GGCACCTTATTGGCCCAAAAGAGTAACGAAGCAAAACGGAATCTGAAAACTGTTAAAACTTAAAAGAATA
GATAATTGAGATATAATATCGTATGATCGGACGGCTGTGATCTGATGCCATCGGATGGGCACGTGTCAGA
AGTGTACTCCAGGTATCATTCTCTCTGCCTCATGACATCAGCCGATGGTACCCTCGATACGGCGCCGGCA
AGGCTCATGTAATCCATTCAATTTATGTTTTTTCTGCTAGCAAATAGATTTGCCATTGATTTGATACTCT
CAATAATATTATCCGATTAAGGTATCATCCATATTGTTCAATATAATTTAAGCATATAACTGTTTCCAGA
TTAAACAATATAATTTATAAGAGCAACTGTAATACTTTACTTTAAAAGTTTTCAAATCAGAATCTCTTTT
CTTTTTCTACAAATCTGGAAACAATTTAATCCATATTGTTTTTGTTTTTTTTACCTTCTCATATTTAGAT
GCTATTTATTATTGTGACACAAGCTTAGTTTAATTTCTTGTTGGTTACATTTTTTTTTCTAAATACACAA
ATATTATATGTTTAATATTATTTCACACATTTCTTAGAAGAAATCTAAATACATGAAATTATATTTATTA
AAAAGAAGTCTAAACTATATATGTATTTAAATGGAATTTTAAATATGGGTAGTAATATAGAAACACCATT
GATATATTAGAGTATGTGCCGGTGCCGTATACATACTGTTGTATTATAGTAACCTATATATGGTATACCT
AGTCAATGTGTACGGTATTTTTCATATGTATTAGTTGTGAACCTCCACAGCACGTTAGACTTAGGAATTA
ATTATAACTGAACCAGAACTTTGAGTCTAATTATACCCCTGCCGTTTTATACAACTTTGAATATTGATTC
CAGTGGCTAATTTAAATAAGTTAAAGGAAACAAAAACTGCAAGTAAGTGAAAAATACACAATTGTAAGTA
AATGTTAGATATTTAATTTATTTATAGCTAAATCATGAACAAGTTCGTATAAGATCTAGATATATGTACC
ATATACCTTTTCTATGCCCACTATATATACTTACTACACATAATATATAAACCAACCAAAATATTTGAAT
AGTTAATAGCTATGATACACGTTTAGGACAAGTAAAATTAAAAAATAGGAGATCCCATTTCTCGCCCTTG
TAGGCTTACGCTATAAAATTGGACTGTCCCCTTCTCATTTCATAACCAAAGTAAAGAACAGTTTCTATAT
TTCTCTCTGTATCTCTCTCACTCAGTCACTTTCTCTCTAAGGATCAACATGAGACCGAATTCTCGCCCTA
TAGTGAGTCGTATTACCTGGCCGTCGTTTTACAACGTCGTGACTGGGAAAACCCTGGCGTTACCCAACTT
AATCGCCTTGCAGCACATCCCCCTTTCGCCAGCTGGCGTAATAGCGAAGAGGCCCGCACCGATCGCCCTT
CCCAACAGTTGCGCAGCCTGAATGGCGAATGGCGCCTGATGCGGTATTTTCTCCTTACGCATCTGTGCGG
TATTTCACACCGCATATGGTGCACTCTCAGTACAATCTGCTCTGATGCCGCATAGTTAAGCCAGCCCCGA
CACCCGCCAACACCCGCTGACGCGCCCTGACGGGCTTGTCTGCTCCCGGCATCCGCTTACAGACAAGCTG
TGACCGTCTCCGGGAGCTGCATGTGTCAGAGGTTTTCACCGTCATCACCGAAACGCGCGA
